Addgene plasmid #105949: HS-DN-Plk1
Purpose: heat shock inducible transgenesis
Depositing lab: Caren Norden. Depositing organization: Max Planck Institute of Molecular Cell Biology and Genetics. Publication: Interkinetic nuclear migration is centrosome independent and ensures apical cell division to maintain tissue integrity. Strzyz PJ, Lee HO, Sidhaye J, Weber IP, Leung LC, Norden C. Dev Cell. 2015 Jan 26;32(2):203-19. doi: 10.1016/j.devcel.2014.12.001. Epub 2015 Jan 15. PubMed 25600237.
Backbone
  Vector backbone: pCS2+ hsp70
  Vector type: Bacterial Expression
Growth in bacteria
  Bacterial resistance: Ampicillin, 100 μg/mL
  Growth temperature: 37°C
  Growth strain: DH5alpha
  Copy number: High Copy
Gene/Insert
  Gene/Insert name: Plk1
  Species: H. sapiens (human)
  Mutation: Dominant negative K82 R
  Entrez Gene: PLK1 (a.k.a. PLK, STPK13)
  Cloning method: Restriction Enzyme; 5′ cloning site unknown (unknown if destroyed); 3′ cloning site unknown (unknown if destroyed)
Terms and licenses: Academic/Nonprofit Terms; Industry Terms: Not Available to Industry
How to cite: HS-DN-Plk1 was a gift from Caren Norden (Addgene plasmid # 105949 ; http://n2t.net/addgene:105949 ; RRID:Addgene_105949)
