[The description below was written by a language model from this plasmid's Addgene catalogue record and pLannotate feature annotations shown in this document.]
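Description:
HS-DN-Plk1 is a pCS2+-derived plasmid (backbone listed as pCS2+ hsp70) carrying a dominant-negative form of human polo-like kinase 1 (PLK1) for heat shock inducible transgenesis. It is catalogued as a bacterial expression vector, but the stated purpose and backbone point to inducible expression in an animal host; the record does not name that organism. In E. coli it is maintained as a high-copy plasmid through a ColE1/pUC-type origin and selected with ampicillin via the β-lactamase gene and its own promoter. An f1 origin and remnants of the lac region (lacZα and lacI fragments, lac promoter and operator, CAP site) are carried over from the parental cloning vector.

The insert is the PLK1 coding sequence bearing a K82R substitution, described as dominant negative. PLK1 is a serine/threonine kinase that acts throughout M phase in centrosome maturation, spindle assembly, cohesin removal, mitotic exit and cytokinesis, so induced expression of the mutant would be expected to interfere with these functions at a chosen time. An SV40 polyadenylation signal lies downstream of the coding sequence, along with T7 and T3 phage promoter sequences and polylinker fragments typical of pCS2+. The hsp70 promoter implied by the backbone name is not annotated in either feature table; roughly 1.5 kb upstream of PLK1 is unannotated and may contain it, while a fragment of the simian CMV IE94 promoter is still detected at the end of the linear record.

The two sequence records differ. The 7,284 nt sequencing result carries an annotated PLK1 CDS of 1,809 nt. The 6,466 nt depositor sequence annotates only a 1,398 nt PLK1 fragment. The cloning sites are not recorded.
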