Features (pLannotate 1.2.2; 14 found; start..end, strand, type, name):
   1518..2915    +  CDS            PLK1 (fragment): PLK1_HUMAN - Also known as PLK. Experimental evidence at protein level: Swiss-Prot protein existence level 1. Serine/threonine-protein kinase that performs several important functions throughout M phase of the cell cycle, including the regulation of centrosome maturation and spindle assembly, the removal of cohesins from chromosome arms, the inactivation of anaphase- promoting complex/cyclosome (APC/C) inhibitors, and the regulation of mitotic exit and cytokinesis. Polo-like kinase proteins acts by binding and phosphorylating proteins are that already phosphorylated on a specific motif recogni
   2923..2940    -  promoter       T7 promoter (fragment): promoter for bacteriophage T7 RNA polymerase
   2945..3079    -  polyA_signal   SV40 poly(A) signal: SV40 polyadenylation signal
   3192..3210    -  promoter       T3 promoter: promoter for bacteriophage T3 RNA polymerase
   3255..3271    -  protein_bind   lac operator: The lac repressor binds to the lac operator to inhibit transcription in E. coli. This inhibition can be relieved by adding lactose or isopropyl-β-D-thiogalactopyranoside (IPTG). lac repressor encoded by lacI
   3279..3309    -  promoter       lac promoter: promoter for the E. coli lac operon
   3324..3345    -  protein_bind   CAP binding site: CAP binding activates transcription in the presence of cAMP. E. coli catabolite activator protein
   3358..3450    -  CDS            lacI (fragment): lac repressor; lacI; The lac repressor binds to the lac operator to inhibit transcription in E. coli. This inhibition can be relieved by adding lactose or isopropyl-β-D-thiogalactopyranoside (IPTG).
   3633..4221    -  rep_origin     ori: high-copy-number ColE1/pMB1/pBR322/pUC origin of replication
   4392..5252    -  CDS            AmpR: β-lactamase; bla; confers resistance to ampicillin, carbenicillin, and related antibiotics
   5253..5357    -  promoter       AmpR promoter: bla
   5410..5838    -  rep_origin     f1 ori (sequence partly withheld): f1 bacteriophage origin of replication; arrow indicates direction of (+) strand synthesis
   5843..5909    -  CDS            lacZα (fragment): LacZα fragment of β-galactosidase; lacZ fragment
   5912..6466    +  promoter       CMV IE94 promoter (fragment): enhancer/promoter region of simian cytomegalovirus major immediate early transcription unit IE94
>Addgene plasmid #105949 | HS-DN-Plk1 | depositor full sequence | sequence record 200704 | HS-DN-Plk1 sequence 6466 bps
TCAGGGGTGTCGCTTGGTTATTTCCAAAAATCAAATTAATTTTATTAAACTATTAGAACGAGCATGTTTT
GTCTATATGCTACAGAAGATAAAAAATAATAGGAGTTAACAGTTATAAAACAACACACTTTGTTTCTATT
GATTGTTGACCACACTGGGGTCTCATTAAGTTAGATTAAAGACACACTAACTGGGTCAAAAGCAGCAGAT
TGATTTCATAGCACCAGGGTAAACTTTCTAACACTTTTACGGCAATCATATACATTAAAATTAAATACAG
ACCACGACTGAACAAGGAGGATGATCTCCAATATTAAACAAAGAGACTTGTGCCTATTTCTCTGAGGGTA
AACATGACCTCTCAAGTTAGCAAGTTGTTTTTAACACTACAAAAATAGTTAAGACTGCAATCCCAGAATA
AAGTATTGGTTTTAACCAATCAATATAGTACAGTAAACATCCATTTGTTTTGTTGAAACGTTAAACAAAT
CTGACCAAAGCTATTAGCTTATATAAAACAGGTTTGCCTTCTATGTAGCTGAAAACACCACAGGCCCGAT
TTTGCTACTGTGTAAAACATTTCAGCAAGATTTTTTTATTGCATTTTTTTTACTGAATCNTCAAACATTT
TATCATTTTAGTTTGTTCATTCATTGCAACTGGAAAAACAACACATCACACAACCGCACATATTTCAGCA
ATAAGTACAATAAAACACTCAAATAAAAAAAACATTTTAAATCTCTTTGTATTTTTGACCGCTGTTTCGC
GTAATTTCACGGTAAAACTCTGGAAATCTCCACTACATTCCTCTCAGCGGCTCCTCTCAATGACAGCTGA
AGAAGTGACGCGGCTGCCTGCTGTGTTTTGATTGGTCGAATTCACTGGAGGCTTCCAGAACAGTGTAGAG
TCTGAACGGGTGCGCGCTCTGCTGTATTTAAAGGGCGAAAGAGAGACCGCAGAGAAACTCAACCGAAGAG
AAGCGACTTGACAAAGAAGAAAAGAGCAGCCTGACAGGACTTTTTCCCCGACGAGGTGTTTATTCGCTCT
ATTTAAGAATCTACTGTAAGGTAAGTCTCAATATATTGTACTCTATTGGCTAATCAGAATTATATAGAGA
TTATATGTACTTAATGTCAAAAAATCAACTTTGTATATGTAATCTTTTTACATGTGGACTGCCTATGTTC
ATCTTATTTTAGGTCTACTAGAAAATTATATTTCCCGTTTTCACAATAAGGATTTTTAAAAAAAGCAATG
AACAGACGGGCATTTACTTTATGTTGCTGACATTATTTTATATGAGCATAATAACCATAAATACTAGCAA
ATGTCCTAAATGAATTTGTGTTAATGTTGTCTACAAAAGAAAATTAGCGTTTTACTTGTACAACTAATAA
TAACTTGGTTATTAAGAGAATTTCACTTGTTGACTAGAAAAATCCTTTCATAATGAAACAATTGCACCAT
AAATTGTATAAATATAAAATTAATTCTAATTGTTTTTTTTTAAGCTTCTCCTGGAGCTGCACAAGAGGAG
GAAAGCCCTGACTGAGCCTGAGGCCCGATACTACCTACGGCAAATTGTGCTTGGCTGCCAGTACCTGCAC
CGAAACCGAGTTATTCATCGAGACCTCAAGCTGGGCAACCTTTTCCTGAATGAAGATCTGGAGGTGAAAA
TAGGGGATTTTGGACTGGCAACCAAAGTCGAATATGACGGGGAGAGGAAGAAGACCCTGTGTGGGACTCC
TAATTACATAGCTCCCGAGGTGCTGAGCAAGAAAGGGCACAGTTTCGAGGTGGATGTGTGGTCCATTGGG
TGTATCATGTATACCTTGTTAGTGGGCAAACCACCTTTTGAGACTTCTTGCCTAAAAGAGACCTACCTCC
GGATCAAGAAGAATGAATACAGTATTCCCAAGCACATCAACCCCGTGGCCGCCTCCCTCATCCAGAAGAT
GCTTCAGACAGATCCCACTGCCCGCCCAACCATTAACGAGCTGCTTAATGACGAGTTCTTTACTTCTGGC
TATATCCCTGCCCGTCTCCCCATCACCTGCCTGACCATTCCACCAAGGTTTTCGATTGCTCCCAGCAGCC
TGGACCCCAGCAACCGGAAGCCCCTCACAGTCCTCAATAAAGGCTTGGAGAACCCCCTGCCTGAGCGTCC
CCGGGAAAAAGAAGAACCAGTGGTTCGAGAGACAGGTGAGGTGGTCGACTGCCACCTCAGTGACATGCTG
CAGCAGCTGCACAGTGTCAATGCCTCCAAGCCCTCGGAGCGTGGGCTGGTCAGGCAAGAGGAGGCTGAGG
ATCCTGCCTGCATCCCCATCTTCTGGGTCAGCAAGTGGGTGGACTATTCGGACAAGTACGGCCTTGGGTA
TCAGCTCTGTGATAACAGCGTGGGGGTGCTCTTCAATGACTCAACACGCCTCATCCTCTACAATGATGGT
GACAGCCTGCAGTACATAGAGCGTGACGGCACTGAGTCCTACCTCACCGTGAGTTCCCATCCCAACTCCT
TGATGAAGAAGATCACCCTCCTTAAATATTTCCGCAATTACATGAGCGAGCACTTGCTGAAGGCAGGTGC
CAACATCACGCCGCGCGAAGGTGATGAGCTCGCCCGGCTGCCCTACCTACGGACCTGGTTCCGCACCCGC
AGCGCCATCATCCTGCACCTCAGCAACGGCAGCGTGCAGATCAACTTCTTCCAGGATCACACCAAGCTCA
TCTTGTGCCCACTGATGGCAGCCGTGACCTACATCGACGAGAAGCGGGACTTCCGCACATACCGCCTGAG
TCTCCTGGAGGAGTACGGCTGCTGCAAGGAGCTGGCCAGCCGGCTCCGCTACGCCCGCACTATGGTGGAC
AAGCTGCTGAGCTCACGCTCGGCCAGCAACCGTCTCAAGGCCTCCTCTAGAACTATAGTGAGTCGTATTA
CGTAGATCCAGACATGATAAGATACATTGATGAGTTTGGACAAACCACAACTAGAATGCAGTGAAAAAAA
TGCTTTATTTGTGAAATTTGTGATGCTATTGCTTTATTTGTAACCATTATAAGCTGCAATAAACAAGTTA
ACAACAACAATTGCATTCATTTTATGTTTCAGGTTCAGGGGGAGGTGTGGGAGGTTTTTTAATTCGCGGC
CGCGGCGCCAATGCATTGGGCCCGGTACCCAGCTTTTGTTCCCTTTAGTGAGGGTTAATTGCGCGCTTGG
CGTAATCATGGTCATAGCTGTTTCCTGTGTGAAATTGTTATCCGCTCACAATTCCACACAACATACGAGC
CGGAAGCATAAAGTGTAAAGCCTGGGGTGCCTAATGAGTGAGCTAACTCACATTAATTGCGTTGCGCTCA
CTGCCCGCTTTCCAGTCGGGAAACCTGTCGTGCCAGCTGCATTAATGAATCGGCCAACGCGCGGGGAGAG
GCGGTTTGCGTATTGGGCGCTCTTCCGCTTCCTCGCTCACTGACTCGCTGCGCTCGGTCGTTCGGCTGCG
GCGAGCGGTATCAGCTCACTCAAAGGCGGTAATACGGTTATCCACAGAATCAGGGGATAACGCAGGAAAG
AACATGTGAGCAAAAGGCCAGCAAAAGGCCAGGAACCGTAAAAAGGCCGCGTTGCTGGCGTTTTTCCATA
GGCTCCGCCCCCCTGACGAGCATCACAAAAATCGACGCTCAAGTCAGAGGTGGCGAAACCCGACAGGACT
ATAAAGATACCAGGCGTTTCCCCCTGGAAGCTCCCTCGTGCGCTCTCCTGTTCCGACCCTGCCGCTTACC
GGATACCTGTCCGCCTTTCTCCCTTCGGGAAGCGTGGCGCTTTCTCATAGCTCACGCTGTAGGTATCTCA
GTTCGGTGTAGGTCGTTCGCTCCAAGCTGGGCTGTGTGCACGAACCCCCCGTTCAGCCCGACCGCTGCGC
CTTATCCGGTAACTATCGTCTTGAGTCCAACCCGGTAAGACACGACTTATCGCCACTGGCAGCAGCCACT
GGTAACAGGATTAGCAGAGCGAGGTATGTAGGCGGTGCTACAGAGTTCTTGAAGTGGTGGCCTAACTACG
GCTACACTAGAAGGACAGTATTTGGTATCTGCGCTCTGCTGAAGCCAGTTACCTTCGGAAAAAGAGTTGG
TAGCTCTTGATCCGGCAAACAAACCACCGCTGGTAGCGGTGGTTTTTTTGTTTGCAAGCAGCAGATTACG
CGCAGAAAAAAAGGATCTCAAGAAGATCCTTTGATCTTTTCTACGGGGTCTGACGCTCAGTGGAACGAAA
ACTCACGTTAAGGGATTTTGGTCATGAGATTATCAAAAAGGATCTTCACCTAGATCCTTTTAAATTAAAA
ATGAAGTTTTAAATCAATCTAAAGTATATATGAGTAAACTTGGTCTGACAGTTACCAATGCTTAATCAGT
GAGGCACCTATCTCAGCGATCTGTCTATTTCGTTCATCCATAGTTGCCTGACTCCCCGTCGTGTAGATAA
CTACGATACGGGAGGGCTTACCATCTGGCCCCAGTGCTGCAATGATACCGCGAGACCCACGCTCACCGGC
TCCAGATTTATCAGCAATAAACCAGCCAGCCGGAAGGGCCGAGCGCAGAAGTGGTCCTGCAACTTTATCC
GCCTCCATCCAGTCTATTAATTGTTGCCGGGAAGCTAGAGTAAGTAGTTCGCCAGTTAATAGTTTGCGCA
ACGTTGTTGCCATTGCTACAGGCATCGTGGTGTCACGCTCGTCGTTTGGTATGGCTTCATTCAGCTCCGG
TTCCCAACGATCAAGGCGAGTTACATGATCCCCCATGTTGTGCAAAAAAGCGGTTAGCTCCTTCGGTCCT
CCGATCGTTGTCAGAAGTAAGTTGGCCGCAGTGTTATCACTCATGGTTATGGCAGCACTGCATAATTCTC
TTACTGTCATGCCATCCGTAAGATGCTTTTCTGTGACTGGTGAGTACTCAACCAAGTCATTCTGAGAATA
GTGTATGCGGCGACCGAGTTGCTCTTGCCCGGCGTCAATACGGGATAATACCGCGCCACATAGCAGAACT
TTAAAAGTGCTCATCATTGGAAAACGTTCTTCGGGGCGAAAACTCTCAAGGATCTTACCGCTGTTGAGAT
CCAGTTCGATGTAACCCACTCGTGCACCCAACTGATCTTCAGCATCTTTTACTTTCACCAGCGTTTCTGG
GTGAGCAAAAACAGGAAGGCAAAATGCCGCAAAAAAGGGAATAAGGGCGACACGGAAATGTTGAATACTC
ATACTCTTCCTTTTTCAATATTATTGAAGCATTTATCAGGGTTATTGTCTCATGAGCGGATACATATTTG
AATGTATTTAGAAAAATAAACAAATAGGGGTTCCGCGCACATTTCCCCGAAAAGTGCCACCTAAATTGTA
AGCGTTAATATTTTGTTAAAATTCGCGTTAAATTTTTGTTAAATCAGCTCATTTTTTAACCAATAGGCCG
AAATCGGCAAAATCCCTTATAAATCAAAAGAATAGACCGAGATAGGGT
[37 nt withheld, positions 5509-5545]
AAAGAACGTGGACTCCAACGTCAAAGG
[49 nt withheld, positions 5573-5621]
T
[91 nt withheld, positions 5623-5713]
G
[124 nt withheld, positions 5715-5838]
CCCATTCGCCATTCAGGCTGCGCAACTGTTGGGAAGGGCGATCGGTGCGGGCCTCTTCGCTATTACGCCA
GTCGACCATAGCCAATTCAATATGGCGTATATGGACTCATGCCAATTCAATATGGTGGATCTGGACCTGT
GCCAATTCAATATGGCGTATATGGACTCGTGCCAATTCAATATGGTGGATCTGGACCCCAGCCAATTCAA
TATGGCGGACTTGGCACCATGCCAATTCAATATGGCGGACTTGGCACTGTGCCAACTGGGGAGGGGTCTA
CTTGGCACGGTGCCAAGTTTGAGGAGGGGTCTTGGCCCTGTGCCAAGTCCGCCATATTGAATTGGCATGG
TGCCAATAATGGCGGCCATATTGGCTATATGCCAGGATCAATATATAGGCAATATCCAATATGGCCCTAT
GCCAATATGGCTATTGGCCAGGTTCAATACTATGTATTGGCCCTATGCCATATAGTATTCCATATATGGG
TTTTCCTATTGACGTAGATAGCCCCTCCCAATGGGCGGTCCCATATACCATATATGGGGCTTCCTAATAC
CGCCCATAGCCACTCCCCCATTGACGTCAATGGTCTCTATATATGGTCTTTCCTATTGACGTCATATG
