Features (pLannotate 1.2.2; 16 found; start..end, strand, type, name):
   1622..1639    -  misc_feature   MCS (fragment): pBluescript multiple cloning site
   1644..3452    +  CDS            PLK1: PLK1_HUMAN - Also known as PLK. Experimental evidence at protein level: Swiss-Prot protein existence level 1. Serine/threonine-protein kinase that performs several important functions throughout M phase of the cell cycle, including the regulation of centrosome maturation and spindle assembly, the removal of cohesins from chromosome arms, the inactivation of anaphase- promoting complex/cyclosome (APC/C) inhibitors, and the regulation of mitotic exit and cytokinesis. Polo-like kinase proteins acts by binding and phosphorylating proteins are that already phosphorylated on a specific motif recogni
   3704..3735    +  misc_feature   MCS (fragment): pUC18/19 multiple cloning site
   3744..3761    -  promoter       T7 promoter (fragment): promoter for bacteriophage T7 RNA polymerase
   3766..3900    -  polyA_signal   SV40 poly(A) signal: SV40 polyadenylation signal
   4013..4031    -  promoter       T3 promoter: promoter for bacteriophage T3 RNA polymerase
   4076..4092    -  protein_bind   lac operator: The lac repressor binds to the lac operator to inhibit transcription in E. coli. This inhibition can be relieved by adding lactose or isopropyl-β-D-thiogalactopyranoside (IPTG). lac repressor encoded by lacI
   4100..4130    -  promoter       lac promoter: promoter for the E. coli lac operon
   4145..4166    -  protein_bind   CAP binding site: CAP binding activates transcription in the presence of cAMP. E. coli catabolite activator protein
   4179..4271    -  CDS            lacI (fragment): lac repressor; lacI; The lac repressor binds to the lac operator to inhibit transcription in E. coli. This inhibition can be relieved by adding lactose or isopropyl-β-D-thiogalactopyranoside (IPTG).
   4454..5042    -  rep_origin     ori: high-copy-number ColE1/pMB1/pBR322/pUC origin of replication
   5213..6073    -  CDS            AmpR: β-lactamase; bla; confers resistance to ampicillin, carbenicillin, and related antibiotics
   6074..6178    -  promoter       AmpR promoter: bla
   6231..6659    -  rep_origin     f1 ori (sequence partly withheld): f1 bacteriophage origin of replication; arrow indicates direction of (+) strand synthesis
   6664..6730    -  CDS            lacZα (fragment): LacZα fragment of β-galactosidase; lacZ fragment
   6737..7284    +  promoter       CMV IE94 promoter (fragment): enhancer/promoter region of simian cytomegalovirus major immediate early transcription unit IE94
>Addgene plasmid #105949 | HS-DN-Plk1 | addgene full sequence | sequence record 203905 | Addgene NGS Result
TCAGGGGTGTCGCTTGGTTATTTCCAAAAATCAAATTAATTTTATTAAACTATTAGAACGAGCATGTTTT
GTCTATATGCTACAGAAGATAAAAAATAATAGGAGTTAACAGTTATAAAACAACACACTTTGTTTCTATT
GATTGTTGACCACACTGGGGTCTCATTAAGTTAGATTAAAGACACACTAACTGGGTCAAAAGCAGCAGAT
TGATTTCATAGCACCAGGGTAAACTTTCTAACACTTTTACGGCAATCATATACATTAAAATTAAATACAG
ACCACGACTGAACAAGGAGGATGATCTCCAATATTAAACAAAGAGACTTGTGCCTATTTCTCTGAGGGTA
AACATGACCTCTCAAGTTAGCAAGTTGTTTTTAACACTACAAAAATAGTTAAGACTGCAATCCCAGAATA
AAGTATTGGTTTTAACCAATCAATATAGTACAGTAAACATCCATTTGTTTTGTTGAAACGTTAAACAAAT
CTGACCAAAGCTATTAGCTTATATAAAACAGGTTTGCCTTCTATGTAGCTGAAAACACCACAGGCCCGAT
TTTGCTACTGTGTAAAACATTTCAGCAAGATTTTTTTATTGCATTTTTTTTTACTGAATCGTTCAAACAT
TTTATCATTTTAGTTTGTTCATTCATTGCAACTGGAAAAACAACACATCACACAACCGCACATATTTCAG
CAATAAGTACAATAAAACACTCAAATAAAAAAAACATTTTAAATCTCTTTGTATTTTTGACCGCTGTTTC
GCGTAATTTCACGGTAAAACTCTGGAAATCTCCACTACATTCCTCTCAGCGGCTCCTCTCAATGACAGCT
GAAGAAGTGACGCGGCTGCCTGCTGTGTTTTGATTGGTCGAATTCACTGGAGGCTTCCAGAACAGTGTAG
AGTCTGAACGGGTGCGCGCTCTGCTGTATTTAAAGGGCGAAAGAGAGACCGCAGAGAAACTCAACCGAAG
AGAAGCGACTTGACAAAGAAGAAAAGAGCAGCCTGACAGGACTTTTTCCCCGACGAGGTGTTTATTCGCT
CTATTTAAGAATCTACTGTAAGGTAAGTCTCAATATATTGTACTCTATTGGCTAATCAGAATTATATAGA
GATTATATGTACTTAATGTCAAAAAATCAACTTTGTATATGTAATCTTTTTACATGTGGACTGCCTATGT
TCATCTTATTTTAGGTCTACTAGAAAATTATATTTCCCGTTTTCACAATAAGGATTTTTAAAAAAAGCAA
TGAACAGACGGGCATTTACTTTATGTTGCTGACATTATTTTATATGAGCATAATAACCATAAATACTAGC
AAATGTCCTAAATGAATTTGTGTTAATGTTGTCTACAAAAGAAAATTAGCGTTTTACTTGTACAACTAAT
AATAACTTGGTTATTAAGAGAATTTCACTTGTTGACTAGAAAAATCCTTTCATAATGAAACAATTGCACC
ATAAATTGTATAAATATAAAATTAATTCTAATTGTTTTTTTTTCCTGCAGTCGAAGCTTGCTTACATTTG
CTTCTGACACAACTGTGTTCACTAGCAACCTCAAACAGACACCATGGAGCAGAAGCTGATCTCCGAGGAG
GACCTGAACATGAATTCCTGCAGCCCGGGATCCATGAGTGCTGCAGTGACTGCAGGGAAGCTGGCACGGG
CACCGGCCGACCCTGGGAAAGCCGGGGTCCCCGGAGTTGCAGCTCCCGGAGCTCCGGCGGCGGCTCCACC
GGCGAAAGAGATCCCGGAGGTCCTAGTGGACCCACGCAGCCGGCGGCGCTATGTGCGGGGCCGCTTTTTG
GGCAAGGGCGGCTTTGCCAAGTGCTTCGAGATCTCGGACGCGGACACCAAGGAGGTGTTCGCGGGCAGGA
TTGTGCCTAAGTCTCTGCTGCTCAAGCCGCACCAGAGGGAGAAGATGTCCATGGAAATATCCATTCACCG
CAGCCTCGCCCACCAGCACGTCGTAGGATTCCACGGCTTTTTCGAGGACAACGACTTCGTGTTCGTGGTG
TTGGAGCTCTGCCGCCGGAGGTCTCTCCTGGAGCTGCACAAGAGGAGGAAAGCCCTGACTGAGCCTGAGG
CCCGATACTACCTACGGCAAATTGTGCTTGGCTGCCAGTACCTGCACCGAAACCGAGTTATTCATCGAGA
CCTCAAGCTGGGCAACCTTTTCCTGAATGAAGATCTGGAGGTGAAAATAGGGGATTTTGGACTGGCAACC
AAAGTCGAATATGACGGGGAGAGGAAGAAGACCCTGTGTGGGACTCCTAATTACATAGCTCCCGAGGTGC
TGAGCAAGAAAGGGCACAGTTTCGAGGTGGATGTGTGGTCCATTGGGTGTATCATGTATACCTTGTTAGT
GGGCAAACCACCTTTTGAGACTTCTTGCCTAAAAGAGACCTACCTCCGGATCAAGAAGAATGAATACAGT
ATTCCCAAGCACATCAACCCCGTGGCCGCCTCCCTCATCCAGAAGATGCTTCAGACAGATCCCACTGCCC
GCCCAACCATTAACGAGCTGCTTAATGACGAGTTCTTTACTTCTGGCTATATCCCTGCCCGTCTCCCCAT
CACCTGCCTGACCATTCCACCAAGGTTTTCGATTGCTCCCAGCAGCCTGGACCCCAGCAACCGGAAGCCC
CTCACAGTCCTCAATAAAGGCTTGGAGAACCCCCTGCCTGAGCGTCCCCGGGAAAAAGAAGAACCAGTGG
TTCGAGAGACAGGTGAGGTGGTCGACTGCCACCTCAGTGACATGCTGCAGCAGCTGCACAGTGTCAATGC
CTCCAAGCCCTCGGAGCGTGGGCTGGTCAGGCAAGAGGAGGCTGAGGATCCTGCCTGCATCCCCATCTTC
TGGGTCAGCAAGTGGGTGGACTATTCGGACAAGTACGGCCTTGGGTATCAGCTCTGTGATAACAGCGTGG
GGGTGCTCTTCAATGACTCAACACGCCTCATCCTCTACAATGATGGTGACAGCCTGCAGTACATAGAGCG
TGACGGCACTGAGTCCTACCTCACCGTGAGTTCCCATCCCAACTCCTTGATGAAGAAGATCACCCTCCTT
AAATATTTCCGCAATTACATGAGCGAGCACTTGCTGAAGGCAGGTGCCAACATCACGCCGCGCGAAGGTG
ATGAGCTCGCCCGGCTGCCCTACCTACGGACCTGGTTCCGCACCCGCAGCGCCATCATCCTGCACCTCAG
CAACGGCAGCGTGCAGATCAACTTCTTCCAGGATCACACCAAGCTCATCTTGTGCCCACTGATGGCAGCC
GTGACCTACATCGACGAGAAGCGGGACTTCCGCACATACCGCCTGAGTCTCCTGGAGGAGTACGGCTGCT
GCAAGGAGCTGGCCAGCCGGCTCCGCTACGCCCGCACTATGGTGGACAAGCTGCTGAGCTCACGCTCGGC
CAGCAACCGTCTCAAGGCCTCCTAATAGCTGCCCTCCCCTCCGGACTGGTGCCCTCCTCACTCCCACCTG
CATCTGGGGCCCATACTGGTTGGCTCCCGCGGTGCCATGTCTGCAGTGTGCCCCCCAGCCCCGGTGGCTG
GGCAGAGCTGCATCATCCTTGCAGGTGGGGGTTGCTGTATAAGTTATTTTTGTACATGTTCGGGTGTGGG
TTCTACAGCCTTGTCCCCCTCCCCCTCAACCCCACCATATGAATTGTACAGAATATTTCTATTGAATTCG
AGCTCGGTACCCGGGGATCCACTAGTTCTAGAACTATAGTGAGTCGTATTACGTAGATCCAGACATGATA
AGATACATTGATGAGTTTGGACAAACCACAACTAGAATGCAGTGAAAAAAATGCTTTATTTGTGAAATTT
GTGATGCTATTGCTTTATTTGTAACCATTATAAGCTGCAATAAACAAGTTAACAACAACAATTGCATTCA
TTTTATGTTTCAGGTTCAGGGGGAGGTGTGGGAGGTTTTTTAATTCGCGGCCGCGGCGCCAATGCATTGG
GCCCGGTACCCAGCTTTTGTTCCCTTTAGTGAGGGTTAATTGCGCGCTTGGCGTAATCATGGTCATAGCT
GTTTCCTGTGTGAAATTGTTATCCGCTCACAATTCCACACAACATACGAGCCGGGAGCATAAAGTGTAAA
GCCTGGGGTGCCTAATGAGTGAGCTAACTCACATTAATTGCGTTGCGCTCACTGCCCGCTTTCCAGTCGG
GAAACCTGTCGTGCCAGCTGCATTAATGAATCGGCCAACGCGCGGGGAGAGGCGGTTTGCGTATTGGGCG
CTCTTCCGCTTCCTCGCTCACTGACTCGCTGCGCTCGGTCGTTCGGCTGCGGCGAGCGGTATCAGCTCAC
TCAAAGGCGGTAATACGGTTATCCACAGAATCAGGGGATAACGCAGGAAAGAACATGTGAGCAAAAGGCC
AGCAAAAGGCCAGGAACCGTAAAAAGGCCGCGTTGCTGGCGTTTTTCCATAGGCTCCGCCCCCCTGACGA
GCATCACAAAAATCGACGCTCAAGTCAGAGGTGGCGAAACCCGACAGGACTATAAAGATACCAGGCGTTT
CCCCCTGGAAGCTCCCTCGTGCGCTCTCCTGTTCCGACCCTGCCGCTTACCGGATACCTGTCCGCCTTTC
TCCCTTCGGGAAGCGTGGCGCTTTCTCATAGCTCACGCTGTAGGTATCTCAGTTCGGTGTAGGTCGTTCG
CTCCAAGCTGGGCTGTGTGCACGAACCCCCCGTTCAGCCCGACCGCTGCGCCTTATCCGGTAACTATCGT
CTTGAGTCCAACCCGGTAAGACACGACTTATCGCCACTGGCAGCAGCCACTGGTAACAGGATTAGCAGAG
CGAGGTATGTAGGCGGTGCTACAGAGTTCTTGAAGTGGTGGCCTAACTACGGCTACACTAGAAGAACAGT
ATTTGGTATCTGCGCTCTGCTGAAGCCAGTTACCTTCGGAAAAAGAGTTGGTAGCTCTTGATCCGGCAAA
CAAACCACCGCTGGTAGCGGTGGTTTTTTTGTTTGCAAGCAGCAGATTACGCGCAGAAAAAAAGGATCTC
AAGAAGATCCTTTGATCTTTTCTACGGGGTCTGACGCTCAGTGGAACGAAAACTCACGTTAAGGGATTTT
GGTCATGAGATTATCAAAAAGGATCTTCACCTAGATCCTTTTAAATTAAAAATGAAGTTTTAAATCAATC
TAAAGTATATATGAGTAAACTTGGTCTGACAGTTACCAATGCTTAATCAGTGAGGCACCTATCTCAGCGA
TCTGTCTATTTCGTTCATCCATAGTTGCCTGACTCCCCGTCGTGTAGATAACTACGATACGGGAGGGCTT
ACCATCTGGCCCCAGTGCTGCAATGATACCGCGAGACCCACGCTCACCGGCTCCAGATTTATCAGCAATA
AACCAGCCAGCCGGAAGGGCCGAGCGCAGAAGTGGTCCTGCAACTTTATCCGCCTCCATCCAGTCTATTA
ATTGTTGCCGGGAAGCTAGAGTAAGTAGTTCGCCAGTTAATAGTTTGCGCAACGTTGTTGCCATTGCTAC
AGGCATCGTGGTGTCACGCTCGTCGTTTGGTATGGCTTCATTCAGCTCCGGTTCCCAACGATCAAGGCGA
GTTACATGATCCCCCATGTTGTGCAAAAAAGCGGTTAGCTCCTTCGGTCCTCCGATCGTTGTCAGAAGTA
AGTTGGCCGCAGTGTTATCACTCATGGTTATGGCAGCACTGCATAATTCTCTTACTGTCATGCCATCCGT
AAGATGCTTTTCTGTGACTGGTGAGTACTCAACCAAGTCATTCTGAGAATAGTGTATGCGGCGACCGAGT
TGCTCTTGCCCGGCGTCAATACGGGATAATACCGCGCCACATAGCAGAACTTTAAAAGTGCTCATCATTG
GAAAACGTTCTTCGGGGCGAAAACTCTCAAGGATCTTACCGCTGTTGAGATCCAGTTCGATGTAACCCAC
TCGTGCACCCAACTGATCTTCAGCATCTTTTACTTTCACCAGCGTTTCTGGGTGAGCAAAAACAGGAAGG
CAAAATGCCGCAAAAAAGGGAATAAGGGCGACACGGAAATGTTGAATACTCATACTCTTCCTTTTTCAAT
ATTATTGAAGCATTTATCAGGGTTATTGTCTCATGAGCGGATACATATTTGAATGTATTTAGAAAAATAA
ACAAATAGGGGTTCCGCGCACATTTCCCCGAAAAGTGCCACCTAAATTGTAAGCGTTAATATTTTGTTAA
AATTCGCGTTAAATTTTTGTTAAATCAGCTCATTTTTTAACCAATAGGCCGAAATCGGCAAAATCCCTTA
TAAATCAAAAGAATAGACCGAGATAGGGT
[37 nt withheld, positions 6330-6366]
AAAGAACGTGGACTCCAACGTCAAAGG
[49 nt withheld, positions 6394-6442]
T
[91 nt withheld, positions 6444-6534]
G
[124 nt withheld, positions 6536-6659]
CCCATTCGCCATTCAGGCTGCGCAACTGTTGGGAAGGGCGATCGGTGCGGGCCTCTTCGCTATTACGCCA
GTCGACCGCCAATTCAATATGGCGTATATGGACTCATGCCAATTCAATATGGTGGATCTGGACCTGTGCC
AATTCAATATGGCGTATATGGACTCGTGCCAATTCAATATGGTGGATCTGGACCCCAGCCAATTCAATAT
GGCGGACTTGGCACCATGCCAATTCAATATGGCGGACCTGGCACTGTGCCAACTGGGGAGGGGTCTACTT
GGCACGGTGCCAAGTTTGAGGAGGGGTCTTGGCCCTGTGCCAAGTCCGCCATATTGAATTGGCATGGTGC
CAATAATGGCGGCCATATTGGCTATATGCCAGGATCAATATATAGGCAATATCCAATATGGCCCTATGCC
AATATGGCTATTGGCCAGGTTCAATACTATGTATTGGCCCTATGCCATATAGTATTCCATATATGGGTTT
TCCTATTGACGTAGATAGCCCCTCCCAATGGGCGGTCCCATATACCATATATGGGGCTTCCTAATACCGC
CCATAGCCACTCCCCCATTGACGTCAATGGTCTCTATATATGGTCTTTCCTATTGACGTCATATG
